Addgene plasmid #209509: EC70135
Purpose: Cloning protospacers for Cas12a editing
Depositing lab: Wendy Harwood & Cristobal Uauy. Depositing organization: John Innes Centre. Publication: An optimised CRISPR Cas9 and Cas12a mutagenesis toolkit for Barley and Wheat. Lawrenson T, Clarke M, Kirby R, Forner M, Steuernagel B, Brown JKM, Harwood W. Plant Methods. 2024 Aug 13;20(1):123. doi: 10.1186/s13007-024-01234-y. PubMed 39138524.
Backbone
  Vector backbone: Unknown
  Vector type: CRISPR
  Selectable markers: LacZ
Growth in bacteria
  Bacterial resistance: Ampicillin, 100 μg/mL
  Growth temperature: 37°C
  Growth strain: DH5alpha
  Copy number: High Copy
Gene/Insert
  Gene/Insert name: Cas12a-tRNA-DR-DR
  Species: Lachnospiraceae bacterium
  Promoter: TaU6
  Cloning method: Restriction Enzyme; 5′ cloning site unknown (unknown if destroyed)
Terms and licenses: Academic/Nonprofit Terms; Industry Terms: Not Available to Industry
Depositor comments: GoldeGate level 1 position 5
How to cite: EC70135 was a gift from Wendy Harwood & Cristobal Uauy (Addgene plasmid # 209509 ; http://n2t.net/addgene:209509 ; RRID:Addgene_209509)
