[The description below was written by a language model from this plasmid's Addgene catalogue record and pLannotate feature annotations shown in this document.]
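Description:
EC70135 is a small (about 3.5 kb), high-copy E. coli cloning plasmid that serves as a guide-RNA acceptor module for Cas12a genome editing in cereals, part of a CRISPR mutagenesis toolkit developed for barley and wheat. The backbone is not named in the record, but the annotated features show a pUC-type ColE1/pMB1 origin and an ampicillin resistance gene (β-lactamase with its own promoter) for propagation and selection in bacteria, plus remnants of an M13 origin, a T7 promoter and small lacI, bom and RSF ori fragments that appear to be backbone leftovers. The depositor describes it as a Golden Gate level 1, position 5 module, meaning it is designed to be assembled in a defined slot alongside other transcription units into a higher-level multigene construct.

The payload is listed as "Cas12a-tRNA-DR-DR" under the wheat TaU6 promoter, with the Cas12a system attributed to Lachnospiraceae bacterium. The plasmid is too small to encode the nuclease, so the name presumably refers to a Cas12a guide scaffold. The TaU6 promoter and the direct repeats are not annotated in the feature table, but a tRNA is detected, followed by a lacZα cassette with a CAP site, lac promoter, lac operator and pUC multiple cloning site. This arrangement is consistent with a lacZα dropout placed between two Cas12a direct repeats. Inserting a protospacer would replace lacZα and allow blue/white screening, matching the LacZ marker listed. The tRNA would allow processing of the Pol III transcript to release the crRNA. The cloning enzymes and sites are not stated.
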