Features (pLannotate 1.2.2; 16 found; start..end, strand, type, name):
      3..134     -  rep_origin     M13 ori (fragment): M13 bacteriophage origin of replication; arrow indicates direction of (+) strand synthesis
    155..311     -  CDS            lacZα (fragment): LacZα fragment of β-galactosidase; lacZ fragment
    320..338     +  promoter       T7 promoter: promoter for bacteriophage T7 RNA polymerase
    752..822     +  ncRNA          tRNA: Accession: RF00005 - tRNA
    851..893     +  CDS            lacI (fragment): lac repressor; lacI; The lac repressor binds to the lac operator to inhibit transcription in E. coli. This inhibition can be relieved by adding lactose or isopropyl-β-D-thiogalactopyranoside (IPTG).
    906..927     +  protein_bind   CAP binding site: CAP binding activates transcription in the presence of cAMP. E. coli catabolite activator protein
    942..972     +  promoter       lac promoter: promoter for the E. coli lac operon
    980..996     +  protein_bind   lac operator: The lac repressor binds to the lac operator to inhibit transcription in E. coli. This inhibition can be relieved by adding lactose or isopropyl-β-D-thiogalactopyranoside (IPTG). lac repressor encoded by lacI
   1033..1089    -  misc_feature   MCS: pUC18/19 multiple cloning site
   1086..1243    +  CDS            lacZα (fragment): LacZα fragment of β-galactosidase; lacZ fragment
   1249..1348    -  misc_feature   bom (fragment): basis of mobility region from pBR322
   1502..1549    -  CDS            lacI (fragment): lac repressor; lacI; The lac repressor binds to the lac operator to inhibit transcription in E. coli. This inhibition can be relieved by adding lactose or isopropyl-β-D-thiogalactopyranoside (IPTG).
   1586..1626    -  rep_origin     RSF ori (fragment): Plasmids containing the RSF 1030 origin of replication can be propagated in E. coli cells that contain additional plasmids with compatible origins.
   1704..2292    -  rep_origin     ori: high-copy-number ColE1/pMB1/pBR322/pUC origin of replication
   2463..3323    -  CDS            AmpR: β-lactamase; bla; confers resistance to ampicillin, carbenicillin, and related antibiotics
   3324..3428    -  promoter       AmpR promoter: bla
>Addgene plasmid #209509 | EC70135 | addgene full sequence | sequence record 413843 | Addgene NGS Result
CTAAATTGTAAGCGTTAATATTTTGTTAAAATTCGCGTTAAATTTTTGTTAAATCAGCTCATTTTTTAAC
CAATAGGCCGAAATCGGCAAAATCCCTTATAAATCAAAAGAATAGACCGAGATAGGGTTGAGTGGCCGCT
ACAGGGCGCTCCCATTCGCCATTCAGGCTGCGCAACTGTTGGGAAGGGCGTTTCGGTGCGGGCCTCTTCG
CTATTACGCCAGCTGGCGAAAGGGGGATGTGCTGCAAGGCGATTAAGTTGGGTAACGCCAGGGTTTTCCC
AGTCACGACGTTGTAAAACGACGGCCAGTGAGCGCGACGTAATACGACTCACTATAGGGCGAATTGGCGG
AAGGCCGTCAAGGCCGCATCGCATTCTGTGAAGACAACAGATGACCAAGCCCGTTATTCTGACAGTTCTG
GTGCTCAACACATTTATATTTATCAAGGAGCACATTGTTACTCACTGCTAGGAGGGAATCGAACTAGGAA
TATTGATCAGAGGAACTACGAGAGAGCTGAAGATAACTGCCCTCTAGCTCTCACTGATCTGGGTCGCATA
GTGAGATGCAGCCCACGTGAGTTCAGCAACGGTCTAGCGCTGGGCTTTTAGGCCCGCATGATCGGGCTTT
TGTCGGGTGGTCGACGTGTTCACGATTGGGGAGAGCAACGCAGCAGTTCCTCTTAGTTTAGTCCCACCTC
GCCTGTCCAGCAGAGTTCTGACCGGTTTATAAACTCGCTTGCTGCATCAGACTTGCCAGTGGTCTAGTGG
TAGAATAGTACCCTGCCACGGTACAGACCCGGGTTCGATTCCCGGCTGGAAATAATTTCTACTAAGTGTA
GATTGAGACCGCAGCTGGCACGACAGGTTTGCCGACTGGAAAGCGGGCAGTGAGCGCAACGCAATTAATG
TGAGTTAGCTCACTCATTAGGCACCCCAGGCTTTACACTTTATGCTTCCGGCTCGTATGTTGTGTGGAAT
TGTGAGCGGATAACAATTTCACACAGGAAACAGCTATGACCATGATTACGCCAAGCTTGCATGCCTGCAG
GTCGACTCTAGAGGATCCCCGGGTACCGAGCTCGAATTCACTGGCCGTCGTTTTACAACGTCGTGACTGG
GAAAACCCTGGCGTTACCCAACTTAATCGCCTTGCAGCACATCCCCCTTTCGCCAGCTGGCGTAATAGCG
AAGAGGCCCGCACCGATCGCCCTTCCCAACAGTTGCGCAGCCTGAATGGCGAATGGCGCCTGATGCGGTA
TTTTCTCCTTACGCATCTGTGCGGTATTTCACACCGCATATGGTGCACTCTCAGTACAATCTGCTCTGAT
GCCGCATAGTTAAGCCAGCCCCGACACCCGCCAACACCCGCTGACGCGCCCTGACGGGCTTGTCTGCTCC
CGGCATCCGCTTACAGACAAGCTGTGACGGTCTCATAATTTCTACTAAGTGTAGATTTTTTTTGTGTTGT
CTTCCTGGCCTGGGCCTCATGGGCCTTCCGCTCACTGCCCGCTTTCCAGTCGGGAAACCTGTCGTGCCAG
CTGCATTAACATGGTCATAGCTGTTTCCTTGCGTATTGGGCGCTCTCCGCTTCCTCGCTCACTGACTCGC
TGCGCTCGGTCGTTCGGGTAAAGCCTGGGGTGCCTAATGAGCAAAAGGCCAGCAAAAGGCCAGGAACCGT
AAAAAGGCCGCGTTGCTGGCGTTTTTCCATAGGCTCCGCCCCCCTGACGAGCATCACAAAAATCGACGCT
CAAGTCAGAGGTGGCGAAACCCGACAGGACTATAAAGATACCAGGCGTTTCCCCCTGGAAGCTCCCTCGT
GCGCTCTCCTGTTCCGACCCTGCCGCTTACCGGATACCTGTCCGCCTTTCTCCCTTCGGGAAGCGTGGCG
CTTTCTCATAGCTCACGCTGTAGGTATCTCAGTTCGGTGTAGGTCGTTCGCTCCAAGCTGGGCTGTGTGC
ACGAACCCCCCGTTCAGCCCGACCGCTGCGCCTTATCCGGTAACTATCGTCTTGAGTCCAACCCGGTAAG
ACACGACTTATCGCCACTGGCAGCAGCCACTGGTAACAGGATTAGCAGAGCGAGGTATGTAGGCGGTGCT
ACAGAGTTCTTGAAGTGGTGGCCTAACTACGGCTACACTAGAAGAACAGTATTTGGTATCTGCGCTCTGC
TGAAGCCAGTTACCTTCGGAAAAAGAGTTGGTAGCTCTTGATCCGGCAAACAAACCACCGCTGGTAGCGG
TGGTTTTTTTGTTTGCAAGCAGCAGATTACGCGCAGAAAAAAAGGATCTCAAGAAGATCCTTTGATCTTT
TCTACGGGGTCTGACGCTCAGTGGAACGAAAACTCACGTTAAGGGATTTTGGTCATGAGATTATCAAAAA
GGATCTTCACCTAGATCCTTTTAAATTAAAAATGAAGTTTTAAATCAATCTAAAGTATATATGAGTAAAC
TTGGTCTGACAGTTACCAATGCTTAATCAGTGAGGCACCTATCTCAGCGATCTGTCTATTTCGTTCATCC
ATAGTTGCCTGACTCCCCGTCGTGTAGATAACTACGATACGGGAGGGCTTACCATCTGGCCCCAGTGCTG
CAATGATACCGCGAGAACCACGCTCACCGGCTCCAGATTTATCAGCAATAAACCAGCCAGCCGGAAGGGC
CGAGCGCAGAAGTGGTCCTGCAACTTTATCCGCCTCCATCCAGTCTATTAATTGTTGCCGGGAAGCTAGA
GTAAGTAGTTCGCCAGTTAATAGTTTGCGCAACGTTGTTGCCATTGCTACAGGCATCGTGGTGTCACGCT
CGTCGTTTGGTATGGCTTCATTCAGCTCCGGTTCCCAACGATCAAGGCGAGTTACATGATCCCCCATGTT
GTGCAAAAAAGCGGTTAGCTCCTTCGGTCCTCCGATCGTTGTCAGAAGTAAGTTGGCCGCAGTGTTATCA
CTCATGGTTATGGCAGCACTGCATAATTCTCTTACTGTCATGCCATCCGTAAGATGCTTTTCTGTGACTG
GTGAGTACTCAACCAAGTCATTCTGAGAATAGTGTATGCGGCGACCGAGTTGCTCTTGCCCGGCGTCAAT
ACGGGATAATACCGCGCCACATAGCAGAACTTTAAAAGTGCTCATCATTGGAAAACGTTCTTCGGGGCGA
AAACTCTCAAGGATCTTACCGCTGTTGAGATCCAGTTCGATGTAACCCACTCGTGCACCCAACTGATCTT
CAGCATCTTTTACTTTCACCAGCGTTTCTGGGTGAGCAAAAACAGGAAGGCAAAATGCCGCAAAAAAGGG
AATAAGGGCGACACGGAAATGTTGAATACTCATACTCTTCCTTTTTCAATATTATTGAAGCATTTATCAG
GGTTATTGTCTCATGAGCGGATACATATTTGAATGTATTTAGAAAAATAAACAAATAGGGGTTCCGCGCA
CATTTCCCCGAAAAGTGCCAC
